>Addgene plasmid #243818 | GST-Thrombin-Munc13-1 MUN domain (aa859-1516 delta1408-1452 EF) | addgene full sequence | sequence record 486413 | Addgene NGS Result
TTGACAATTAATCATCGGCTCGTATAATGTGTGGAATTGTGAGCGGATAACAATTTCACACAGGAAACAG
TATTCATGTCCCCTATACTAGGTTATTGGAAAATTAAGGGCCTTGTGCAACCCACTCGACTTCTTTTGGA
ATATCTTGAAGAAAAATATGAAGAGCATTTGTATGAGCGCGATGAAGGTGATAAATGGCGAAACAAAAAG
TTTGAATTGGGTTTGGAGTTTCCCAATCTTCCTTATTATATTGATGGTGATGTTAAATTAACACAGTCTA
TGGCCATCATACGTTATATAGCTGACAAGCACAACATGTTGGGTGGTTGTCCAAAAGAGCGTGCAGAGAT
TTCAATGCTTGAAGGAGCGGTTTTGGATATTAGATACGGTGTTTCGAGAATTGCATATAGTAAAGACTTT
GAAACTCTCAAAGTTGATTTTCTTAGCAAGCTACCTGAAATGCTGAAAATGTTCGAAGATCGTTTATGTC
ATAAAACATATTTAAATGGTGATCATGTAACCCATCCTGACTTCATGTTGTATGACGCTCTTGATGTTGT
TTTATACATGGACCCAATGTGCCTGGATGCGTTCCCAAAATTAGTTTGTTTTAAAAAACGTATTGAAGCT
ATCCCACAAATTGATAAGTACTTGAAATCCAGCAAGTATATAGCATGGCCTTTGCAGGGCTGGCAAGCCA
CGTTTGGTGGTGGCGACCATCCTCCAAAATCGGATCTGGTTCCGCGTGGATCCATGGGTGACGACGCCTG
GAAGGTTTACTATGATGAGACTGCCCAGGAGATCGTGGATGAGTTTGCCATGCGCTATGGCGTTGAATCC
ATCTACCAAGCCATGACCCACTTTGCCTGCCTCTCCTCCAAGTACATGTGCCCTGGGGTACCCGCTGTCA
TGAGCACCCTGCTTGCCAACATCAACGCCTACTACGCACACACCACCGCCTCCACCAACGTGTCTGCCTC
CGACCGCTTCGCTGCCTCCAATTTCGGGAAAGAGCGCTTTGTGAAACTTCTGGACCAGCTGCACAACTCC
CTGCGGATTGACCTGTCCATGTACCGGAACAACTTCCCGGCCAGCAGCCCCGAGCGGCTGCAGGATCTCA
AGTCCACAGTGGACCTGCTTACCAGCATCACCTTCTTCCGGATGAAGGTTCAGGAACTGCAGAGTCCGCC
ACGTGCCAGTCAGGTGGTGAAGGACTGCGTGAAGGCGTGCCTCAACTCCACCTACGAGTACATCTTCAAC
AACTGTCATGAGCTCTATGGCCGGGAGTACCAGACAGACCCGGCCAAGAAGGGGGAGGTCCCCCCGGAGG
AGCAAGGCCCTAGCATCAAGAACCTGGATTTCTGGTCCAAGCTCATCACCCTCATCGTGTCTATCATTGA
GGAGGATAAGAACTCCTACACACCCTGCCTCAATCAGTTTCCCCAGGAGCTGAATGTGGGGAAGATCAGT
GCTGAGGTGATGTGGAGCCTGTTTGCCCAGGACATGAAGTACGCCATGGAGGAACACGACAAGCACCGGC
TGTGTAAGAGCGCAGACTACATGAACCTGCATTTCAAGGTCAAGTGGTTGTACAACGAGTACGTGGCTGA
ACTGCCCACCTTCAAGGACCGCGTGCCGGAGTACCCTGCGTGGTTTGAGCCCTTCGTCATCCAGTGGTTA
GATGAGAATGAGGAGGTGTCCCGGGACTTCCTGCATGGTGCACTCGAGCGGGACAAGAAGGATGGGTTCC
AGCAGACATCGGAGCACGCCCTGTTCTCTTGCTCGGTAGTGGACGTCTTCTCCCAGCTCAACCAGAGCTT
TGAGATCATCAAGAAGCTGGAGTGTCCTGACCCCCAGATTGTGGGCCACTACATGCGGCGCTTTGCCAAG
ACCATTAGCAATGTGCTTCTCCAGTACGCCGACATCGTCTCCAAGGACTTCGCTTCCTACTGCTCCAAGG
AGAAGGAGAAAGTGCCCTGCATCCTCATGAACAACACACAGCAGCTGCGGGTGCAGCTGGAGAAGATGTT
CGAGGCGATGGGTGGGAAGGAGCTGGACGCCGAGGCCAGTGGAACCCTGAAGGAGCTGCAGGTGAAACTC
AACAATGTCCTGGATGAACTCAGCCACGTGTTTGCCACCAGCTTCCAGCCACACATCGAGGAGTGTGTCA
GACAAATGGGTGACATCCTAAGCCAAGTGAAGGGCACGGGCAACGTGCCCGCCAGTGCCTGCAGCAGCGT
GGCACAGGACGCAGACAACGTGCTACAGCCCATCATGGATCTTCTGGACAGCAACCTCACCCTGTTTGCC
AAAATCTGTGAGAAGACGGTTCTGAAGCGGGTGCTGAAGGAGCTGTGGAAGCTGGTGATGAACACCATGG
AGAGGACCATTGTCCTGCCGCCAGAATTCTCCAAACTGAAGGATCACATGGTGCGAGAAGAAGCCAAGAG
CTTGACCCCGAAGCAGTGTGCCGTGGTTGAACTGGCCCTGGACACCATCAAGCAATACTTCCACGCGGGG
GGCGTGGGCCTCAAGAAGACCTTTCTCGAGAAAAGCCCGGACCTTCAGTCCCTGCGCTACGCCCTGTCGC
TCTACACACAGTAAACCGACCTGCTCATCAAAACCTTCGTGCAGACGCAGTCAGCGTAAAAGCTTAATTC
ATCGTGACTGACTGACGATCTGCCTCGCGCGTTTCGGTGATGACGGTGAAAACCTCTGACACATGCAGCT
CCCGGAGACGGTCACAGCTTGTCTGTAAGCGGATGCCGGGAGCAGACAAGCCCGTCAGGGCGCGTCAGCG
GGTGTTGGCGGGTGTCGGGGCGCAGCCATGACCCAGTCACGTAGCGATAGCGGAGTGTATAATTCTTGAA
GACGAAAGGGCCTCGTGATACGCCTATTTTTATAGGTTAATGTCATGATAATAATGGTTTCTTAGACGTC
AGGTGGCACTTTTCGGGGAAATGTGCGCGGAACCCCTATTTGTTTATTTTTCTAAATACATTCAAATATG
TATCCGCTCATGAGACAATAACCCTGATAAATGCTTCAATAATATTGAAAAAGGAAGAGTATGAGTATTC
AACATTTCCGTGTCGCCCTTATTCCCTTTTTTGCGGCATTTTGCCTTCCTGTTTTTGCTCACCCAGAAAC
GCTGGTGAAAGTAAAAGATGCTGAAGATCAGTTGGGTGCACGAGTGGGTTACATCGAACTGGATCTCAAC
AGCGGTAAGATCCTTGAGAGTTTTCGCCCCGAAGAACGTTTTCCAATGATGAGCACTTTTAAAGTTCTGC
TATGTGGCGCGGTATTATCCCGTGTTGACGCCGGGCAAGAGCAACTCGGTCGCCGCATACACTATTCTCA
GAATGACTTGGTTGAGTACTCACCAGTCACAGAAAAGCATCTTACGGATGGCATGACAGTAAGAGAATTA
TGCAGTGCTGCCATAACCATGAGTGATAACACTGCGGCCAACTTACTTCTGACAACGATCGGAGGACCGA
AGGAGCTAACCGCTTTTTTGCACAACATGGGGGATCATGTAACTCGCCTTGATCGTTGGGAACCGGAGCT
GAATGAAGCCATACCAAACGACGAGCGTGACACCACGATGCCTGCAGCAATGGCAACAACGTTGCGCAAA
CTATTAACTGGCGAACTACTTACTCTAGCTTCCCGGCAACAATTAATAGACTGGATGGAGGCGGATAAAG
TTGCAGGACCACTTCTGCGCTCGGCCCTTCCGGCTGGCTGGTTTATTGCTGATAAATCTGGAGCCGGTGA
GCGTGGGTCTCGCGGTATCATTGCAGCACTGGGGCCAGATGGTAAGCCCTCCCGTATCGTAGTTATCTAC
ACGACGGGGAGTCAGGCAACTATGGATGAACGAAATAGACAGATCGCTGAGATAGGTGCCTCACTGATTA
AGCATTGGTAACTGTCAGACCAAGTTTACTCATATATACTTTAGATTGATTTAAAACTTCATTTTTAATT
TAAAAGGATCTAGGTGAAGATCCTTTTTGATAATCTCATGACCAAAATCCCTTAACGTGAGTTTTCGTTC
CACTGAGCGTCAGACCCCGTAGAAAAGATCAAAGGATCTTCTTGAGATCCTTTTTTTCTGCGCGTAATCT
GCTGCTTGCAAACAAAAAAACCACCGCTACCAGCGGTGGTTTGTTTGCCGGATCAAGAGCTACCAACTCT
TTTTCCGAAGGTAACTGGCTTCAGCAGAGCGCAGATACCAAATACTGTCCTTCTAGTGTAGCCGTAGTTA
GGCCACCACTTCAAGAACTCTGTAGCACCGCCTACATACCTCGCTCTGCTAATCCTGTTACCAGTGGCTG
CTGCCAGTGGCGATAAGTCGTGTCTTACCGGGTTGGACTCAAGACGATAGTTACCGGATAAGGCGCAGCG
GTCGGGCTGAACGGGGGGTTCGTGCACACAGCCCAGCTTGGAGCGAACGACCTACACCGAACTGAGATAC
CTACAGCGTGAGCTATGAGAAAGCGCCACGCTTCCCGAAGGGAGAAAGGCGGACAGGTATCCGGTAAGCG
GCAGGGTCGGAACAGGAGAGCGCACGAGGGAGCTTCCAGGGGGAAACGCCTGGTATCTTTATAGTCCTGT
CGGGTTTCGCCACCTCTGACTTGAGCGTCGATTTTTGTGATGCTCGTCAGGGGGGCGGAGCCTATGGAAA
AACGCCAGCAACGCGGCCTTTTTACGGTTCCTGGCCTTTTGCTGGCCTTTTGCTCACATGTTCTTTCCTG
CGTTATCCCCTGATTCTGTGGATAACCGTATTACCGCCTTTGAGTGAGCTGATACCGCTCGCCGCAGCCG
AACGACCGAGCGCAGCGAGTCAGTGAGCGAGGAAGCGGAAGAGCGCCTGATGCGGTATTTTCTCCTTACG
CATCTGTGCGGTATTTCACACCGCATAAATTCCGACACCATCGAATGGCGCAAAACCTTTCGCGGTATGG
CATGATAGCGCCCGGAAGAGAGTCAATTCAGGGTGGTGAATGTGAAACCAGTAACGTTATACGATGTCGC
AGAGTATGCCGGTGTCTCTTATCAGACCGTTTCCCGCGTGGTGAACCAGGCCAGCCACGTTTCTGCGAAA
ACGCGGGAAAAAGTGGAAGCGGCGATGGCGGAGCTGAATTACATTCCCAACCGCGTGGCACAACAACTGG
CGGGCAAACAGTCGTTGCTGATTGGCGTTGCCACCTCCAGTCTGGCCCTGCACGCGCCGTCGCAAATTGT
CGCGGCGATTAAATCTCGCGCCGATCAACTGGGTGCCAGCGTGGTGGTGTCGATGGTAGAACGAAGCGGC
GTCGAAGCCTGTAAAGCGGCGGTGCACAATCTTCTCGCGCAACGCGTCAGTGGGCTGATCATTAACTATC
CGCTGGATGACCAGGATGCCATTGCTGTGGAAGCTGCCTGCACTAATGTTCCGGCGTTATTTCTTGATGT
CTCTGACCAGACACCCATCAACAGTATTATTTTCTCCCATGAAGACGGTACGCGACTGGGCGTGGAGCAT
CTGGTCGCATTGGGTCACCAGCAAATCGCGCTGTTAGCGGGCCCATTAAGTTCTGTCTCGGCGCGTCTGC
GTCTGGCTGGCTGGCATAAATATCTCACTCGCAATCAAATTCAGCCGATAGCGGAACGGGAAGGCGACTG
GAGTGCCATGTCCGGTTTTCAACAAACCATGCAAATGCTGAATGAGGGCATCGTTCCCACTGCGATGCTG
GTTGCCAACGATCAGATGGCGCTGGGCGCAATGCGCGCCATTACCGAGTCCGGGCTGCGCGTTGGTGCGG
ATATCTCGGTAGTGGGATACGACGATACCGAAGACAGCTCATGTTATATCCCGCCGTTAACCACCATCAA
ACAGGATTTTCGCCTGCTGGGGCAAACCAGCGTGGACCGCTTGCTGCAACTCTCTCAGGGCCAGGCGGTG
AAGGGCAATCAGCTGTTGCCCGTCTCACTGGTGAAAAGAAAAACCACCCTGGCGCCCAATACGCAAACCG
CCTCTCCCCGCGCGTTGGCCGATTCATTAATGCAGCTGGCACGACAGGTTTCCCGACTGGAAAGCGGGCA
GTGAGCGCAACGCAATTAATGTAAGTTAGCTCACTCATTAGGCACCCCAGGCTTTACACTTTATGCTTCC
GGCTCGTATGTTGTGTGGAATTGTGAGCGGATAACAATTTCACACAGGAAACAGCTATGACCATGATTAC
GGATTCACTGGCCGTCGTTTTACAACGTCGTGACTGGGAAAACCCTGGCGTTACCCAACTTAATCGCCTT
GCAGCACATCCCCCTTTCGCCAGCTGGCGTAATAGCGAAGAGGCCCGCACCGATCGCCCTTCCCAACAGT
TGCGCAGCCTGAATGGCGAATGGCGCTTTGCCTGGTTTCCGGCACCAGAAGCGGTGCCGGAAAGCTGGCT
GGAGTGCGATCTTCCTGAGGCCGATACTGTCGTCGTCCCCTCAAACTGGCAGATGCACGGTTACGATGCG
CCCATCTACACCAACGTGACCTATCCCATTACGGTCAATCCGCCGTTTGTTCCCACGGAGAATCCGACGG
GTTGTTACTCGCTCACATTTAATGTTGATGAAAGCTGGCTACAGGAAGGCCAGACGCGAATTATTTTTGA
TGGCGTTGGAATTAGCTTATCGACTGCACGGTGCACCAATGCTTCTGGCGTCAGGCAGCCATCGGAAGCT
GTGGTATGGCTGTGCAGGTCGTAAATCACTGCATAATTCGTGTCGCTCAAGGCGCACTCCCGTTCTGGAT
AATGTTTTTTGCGCCGACATCATAACGGTTCTGGCAAATATTCTGAAATGAGCTG
Features (pLannotate 1.2.2; 17 found; start..end, strand, type, name):
      1..29      +  promoter       tac promoter: strong E. coli promoter; hybrid between the trp and lac UV5 promoters
     37..53      +  protein_bind   lac operator: The lac repressor binds to the lac operator to inhibit transcription in E. coli. This inhibition can be relieved by adding lactose or isopropyl-β-D-thiogalactopyranoside (IPTG). lac repressor encoded by lacI
     76..729     +  CDS            GST26_SCHJA: Experimental evidence at protein level: Swiss-Prot protein existence level 1. GST isoenzymes appear to play a central role in the parasite detoxification system. Other functions are also suspected including a role in increasing the solubility of haematin in the parasite gut. From Schistosoma japonicum (Blood fluke).
    757..2646    +  CDS            Unc13a (fragment): UN13A_MOUSE - Experimental evidence at protein level: Swiss-Prot protein existence level 1. Plays a role in vesicle maturation during exocytosis as a target of the diacylglycerol second messenger pathway. Involved in neurotransmitter release by acting in synaptic vesicle priming prior to vesicle fusion and participates in the activity-dependent refilling of readily releasable vesicle pool (RRP). Essential for synaptic vesicle maturation in most excitatory/glutamatergic but not inhibitory/GABA- mediated synapses. Facilitates neuronal dense core vesicles fusion as well as controls the location a
   2680..2719    +  CDS            rop (fragment): Rop protein, which maintains plasmids at low copy number; rop
   2821..2861    +  misc_feature   bom (fragment): basis of mobility region from pBR322
   2966..3070    +  promoter       AmpR promoter: bla
   3071..3931    +  CDS            AmpR: β-lactamase; bla; confers resistance to ampicillin, carbenicillin, and related antibiotics
   4102..4690    +  rep_origin     ori: high-copy-number ColE1/pMB1/pBR322/pUC origin of replication
   4876..4927    -  misc_feature   bom (fragment): basis of mobility region from pBR322
   4934..5011    +  promoter       lacI promoter: lacI
   5012..6094    +  CDS            lacI: lac repressor; lacI; The lac repressor binds to the lac operator to inhibit transcription in E. coli. This inhibition can be relieved by adding lactose or isopropyl-β-D-thiogalactopyranoside (IPTG).
   6107..6128    +  protein_bind   CAP binding site: CAP binding activates transcription in the presence of cAMP. E. coli catabolite activator protein
   6143..6173    +  promoter       lac promoter: promoter for the E. coli lac operon
   6181..6197    +  protein_bind   lac operator: The lac repressor binds to the lac operator to inhibit transcription in E. coli. This inhibition can be relieved by adding lactose or isopropyl-β-D-thiogalactopyranoside (IPTG). lac repressor encoded by lacI
   6217..6390    +  CDS            lacZα: LacZα fragment of β-galactosidase; lacZ fragment
   6654..6770    -  CDS            yciV (fragment): RNAAM_ECOLI - Also known as trpH From Escherichia coli (strain K12).
