[The description below was written by a language model from this plasmid's Addgene catalogue record and pLannotate feature annotations shown in this document.]
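Description:
GST-Thrombin-Munc13-1 MUN domain (aa859-1516 delta1408-1452 EF) is a pGEX-based bacterial expression plasmid of about 6.8 kb, built to produce a fragment of rat Munc13-1 (Unc13a) as a glutathione S-transferase fusion for protein purification. It replicates in E. coli from a high-copy ColE1/pMB1-type origin and is selected with ampicillin through the β-lactamase gene and its own promoter. The rest of the annotated sequence is backbone, including small remnants of rop and the pBR322 bom region, a lac promoter/lacZα segment and a short yciV fragment. None of these contributes to the payload.

Expression is driven by the strong hybrid tac promoter, followed by a lac operator. The plasmid also carries lacI, so the lac repressor keeps transcription off until it is induced with IPTG or lactose. The open reading frame begins with the Schistosoma japonicum GST, which sits at the N terminus and allows capture on glutathione resin. According to the construct name, a thrombin cleavage site lies between GST and the insert so the tag can be removed, although this site is not annotated separately in the feature table. The insert covers residues 859–1516 of Munc13-1, the MUN domain, with residues 1408–1452 replaced by the dipeptide Glu-Phe. The annotation tool matched this fragment to the mouse orthologue, but the catalogue entry gives the species as rat. Munc13-1 acts in synaptic vesicle priming and neurotransmitter release, and the associated publication concerns membrane bridging by this protein. The recombinant MUN domain is therefore presumably meant for in vitro biochemical or biophysical work, although the record states only protein purification as the purpose.
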