Addgene plasmid #243818: GST-Thrombin-Munc13-1 MUN domain (aa859-1516 delta1408-1452 EF)
Purpose: Munc13-1 protein purification
Depositing lab: Jose Rizo-Rey. Depositing organization: University of Texas Southwestern Medical Center. Publication: Membrane bridging by Munc13-1 is crucial for neurotransmitter release. Quade B, Camacho M, Zhao X, Orlando M, Trimbuch T, Xu J, Li W, Nicastro D, Rosenmund C, Rizo J. Elife. 2019 Feb 28;8:e42806. doi: 10.7554/eLife.42806. PubMed 30816091.
Backbone
  Vector backbone: pGEX
  Vector type: Bacterial Expression
Growth in bacteria
  Bacterial resistance: Ampicillin, 100 μg/mL
  Growth temperature: 37°C
  Growth strain: DH5alpha
  Copy number: High Copy
Gene/Insert
  Gene/Insert name: Munc13-1
  Species: R. norvegicus (rat)
  Mutation: 1408-1452 --> EF
  Entrez Gene: Unc13a (a.k.a. Munc13-1, Unc13h1)
  Tag / fusion protein: GST (N terminal on backbone)
  Cloning method: Unknown
Terms and licenses: Academic/Nonprofit Terms; Industry Terms: Not Available to Industry
Depositor comments: NCBI Reference Sequence: NM_022861.2
How to cite: GST-Thrombin-Munc13-1 MUN domain (aa859-1516 delta1408-1452 EF) was a gift from Jose Rizo-Rey (Addgene plasmid # 243818 ; http://n2t.net/addgene:243818 ; RRID:Addgene_243818)
